Addgene plasmid #77298: TK2 gRNA (BRDN0001146931)
Purpose: 3rd generation lentiviral gRNA plasmid targeting human TK2
Depositing lab: John Doench & David Root. Depositing organization: Broad Institute. Publication: Optimized sgRNA design to maximize activity and minimize off-target effects of CRISPR-Cas9. Doench JG, Fusi N, Sullender M, Hegde M, Vaimberg EW, Donovan KF, Smith I, Tothova Z, Wilen C, Orchard R, Virgin HW, Listgarten J, Root DE. Nat Biotechnol. 2016 Jan 18. doi: 10.1038/nbt.3437. PubMed 26780180.
Backbone
  Vector backbone: lentiGuide-Puro
  Backbone manufacturer: Zhang Lab (Addgene plasmid # 52963)
  Vector type: Mammalian Expression, Lentiviral, CRISPR
  Selectable markers: Puromycin
Growth in bacteria
  Bacterial resistance: Ampicillin, 100 μg/mL
  Growth temperature: 37°C
  Growth strain: DH5alpha
  Copy number: High Copy
Gene/Insert
  Gene/Insert name: TK2 (alt names: TK2; NM_001172643.1)
  gRNA/shRNA sequence: ATCCTGAGACTTGTTACCAG
  Species: H. sapiens (human)
  Promoter: hU6
  Cloning method: Unknown
  Sequencing primers: 5′ U6-F; 3′ pS2-R
Terms and licenses: Academic/Nonprofit Terms; Industry Terms: Not Available to Industry
Depositor comments: The gRNA was designed to target the following Genbank reference sequence(s): NM_001172643.1,NM_001172644.1,NM_001172645.1,NM_001271934.1,NM_001272050.1,NM_004614.4. Note that this plasmid does NOT contain Cas9. It should be used in conjunction with lentiCas9-Blast (Addgene #52962) or otherwise with cell lines already expressing Cas9. Browse the full kinome gRNA library at http://www.addgene.org/pooled-library/broadgpp-human-kinome/ or visit http://www.broadinstitute.org/rnai/public/ for detailed protocols and information.
How to cite: TK2 gRNA (BRDN0001146931) was a gift from John Doench & David Root (Addgene plasmid # 77298 ; http://n2t.net/addgene:77298 ; RRID:Addgene_77298)
