[The description below was written by a language model from this plasmid's Addgene catalogue record and pLannotate feature annotations shown in this document.]
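Description:
TK2 gRNA (BRDN0001146931) is a third-generation lentiviral guide RNA plasmid built on the lentiGuide-Puro backbone and designed to direct Streptococcus pyogenes Cas9 to the human TK2 gene. It is propagated in E. coli as a high-copy plasmid through a ColE1/pUC-type origin and selected with ampicillin via the β-lactamase gene. The bacterial backbone also carries an f1 origin, lac regulatory remnants and T7/T3 promoters, along with an SV40 origin and SV40 polyadenylation signal downstream of the viral cassette.

The transfer cassette begins with an RSV promoter fused to a truncated HIV-1 5' LTR, which makes genomic RNA production Tat-independent, followed by the Ψ packaging signal with a partial gag sequence and the Rev response element for Rev-dependent nuclear export. Within the viral genome, a human U6 RNA polymerase III promoter drives the TK2-specific spacer joined to the Cas9 gRNA scaffold. A cPPT/CTS element follows, and then an EF-1α core promoter with its intron A expresses puromycin N-acetyltransferase so that transduced mammalian cells can be selected with puromycin. A WPRE enhances transcript expression, and the ΔU3 3' LTR renders the integrated provirus self-inactivating.

The plasmid does not encode Cas9, so it is meant to be used with a separate Cas9 vector such as lentiCas9-Blast or in cells already expressing the nuclease. The guide was designed against multiple TK2 transcript variants and belongs to a human kinome gRNA collection, making it suited to knockout of TK2 in individual experiments. The cloning method is not recorded.
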