Features (pLannotate 1.2.2; 29 found; start..end, strand, type, name):
     14..80      +  CDS            small t antigen (fragment): SV40 (simian virus 40) small t antigen
    106..317     +  promoter       EF-1α core promoter: core promoter for human elongation factor EF-1α
    318..1256    +  intron         EF-1α intron A: intron upstream of the start codon of human EF-1α
   1278..1877    +  CDS            PuroR (fragment): puromycin N-acetyltransferase; pac from Streptomyces; confers resistance to puromycin
   1893..2481    +  misc_feature   WPRE: woodchuck hepatitis virus posttranscriptional regulatory element
   2532..2551    +  misc_feature   cPPT/CTS (fragment): central polypurine tract and central termination sequence of HIV-1
   2553..2786    +  LTR            3' LTR (ΔU3): self-inactivating 3' long terminal repeat (LTR) from HIV-1
   2864..2985    +  polyA_signal   SV40 poly(A) signal: SV40 polyadenylation signal
   3025..3160    +  rep_origin     SV40 ori: SV40 origin of replication
   3181..3199    -  promoter       T7 promoter: promoter for bacteriophage T7 RNA polymerase
   3207..3362    +  CDS            lacZα (fragment): LacZα fragment of β-galactosidase; lacZ fragment
   3367..3795    +  rep_origin     f1 ori (sequence partly withheld): f1 bacteriophage origin of replication; arrow indicates direction of (+) strand synthesis
   3848..3952    +  promoter       AmpR promoter: bla
   3953..4813    +  CDS            AmpR: β-lactamase; bla; confers resistance to ampicillin, carbenicillin, and related antibiotics
   4984..5572    +  rep_origin     ori: high-copy-number ColE1/pMB1/pBR322/pUC origin of replication
   5755..5847    +  CDS            lacI (fragment): lac repressor; lacI; The lac repressor binds to the lac operator to inhibit transcription in E. coli. This inhibition can be relieved by adding lactose or isopropyl-β-D-thiogalactopyranoside (IPTG).
   5860..5881    +  protein_bind   CAP binding site: CAP binding activates transcription in the presence of cAMP. E. coli catabolite activator protein
   5896..5926    +  promoter       lac promoter: promoter for the E. coli lac operon
   5934..5950    +  protein_bind   lac operator: The lac repressor binds to the lac operator to inhibit transcription in E. coli. This inhibition can be relieved by adding lactose or isopropyl-β-D-thiogalactopyranoside (IPTG). lac repressor encoded by lacI
   5995..6013    +  promoter       T3 promoter: promoter for bacteriophage T3 RNA polymerase
   6041..6267    +  promoter       RSV promoter: Rous sarcoma virus enhancer/promoter
   6268..6448    +  LTR            5' LTR (truncated): truncated 5' long terminal repeat (LTR) from HIV-1
   6495..6620    +  misc_feature   HIV-1 Ψ: packaging signal of human immunodeficiency virus type 1
   6604..6967    +  CDS            HIV-1 gag (fragment): gag protein from human immunodeficiency virus 1; gag
   7113..7346    +  misc_feature   RRE: The Rev response element (RRE) of HIV-1 allows for Rev-dependent mRNA export from the nucleus to the cytoplasm.
   7723..7749    +  CDS            Rev (fragment): human immunodeficiency virus 1 (HIV-1) Rev protein; rev; enhances nuclear export of unspliced and incompletely spliced viral mRNAs
   7753..7993    +  promoter       U6 promoter: RNA polymerase III promoter for human U6 snRNA
   8023..8098    +  misc_RNA       gRNA scaffold: guide RNA scaffold for the Streptococcus pyogenes CRISPR/Cas9 system
   8154..8271    +  misc_feature   cPPT/CTS: central polypurine tract and central termination sequence of HIV-1
>Addgene plasmid #77298 | TK2 gRNA (BRDN0001146931) | addgene full sequence | sequence record 187488 | Addgene Assembled Sequence
CCCGGGTGCAAAGATGGATAAAGTTTTAAACAGAGAGGAATCTTTGCAGCTAATGGACCTTCTAGGTCTT
GAAAGGAGTGGGAATTGGCTCCGGTGCCCGTCAGTGGGCAGAGCGCACATCGCCCACAGTCCCCGAGAAG
TTGGGGGGAGGGGTCGGCAATTGATCCGGTGCCTAGAGAAGGTGGCGCGGGGTAAACTGGGAAAGTGATG
TCGTGTACTGGCTCCGCCTTTTTCCCGAGGGTGGGGGAGAACCGTATATAAGTGCAGTAGTCGCCGTGAA
CGTTCTTTTTCGCAACGGGTTTGCCGCCAGAACACAGGTAAGTGCCGTGTGTGGTTCCCGCGGGCCTGGC
CTCTTTACGGGTTATGGCCCTTGCGTGCCTTGAATTACTTCCACCTGGCTGCAGTACGTGATTCTTGATC
CCGAGCTTCGGGTTGGAAGTGGGTGGGAGAGTTCGAGGCCTTGCGCTTAAGGAGCCCCTTCGCCTCGTGC
TTGAGTTGAGGCCTGGCCTGGGCGCTGGGGCCGCCGCGTGCGAATCTGGTGGCACCTTCGCGCCTGTCTC
GCTGCTTTCGATAAGTCTCTAGCCATTTAAAATTTTTGATGACCTGCTGCGACGCTTTTTTTCTGGCAAG
ATAGTCTTGTAAATGCGGGCCAAGATCTGCACACTGGTATTTCGGTTTTTGGGGCCGCGGGCGGCGACGG
GGCCCGTGCGTCCCAGCGCACATGTTCGGCGAGGCGGGGCCTGCGAGCGCGGCCACCGAGAATCGGACGG
GGGTAGTCTCAAGCTGGCCGGCCTGCTCTGGTGCCTGGCCTCGCGCCGCCGTGTATCGCCCCGCCCTGGG
CGGCAAGGCTGGCCCGGTCGGCACCAGTTGCGTGAGCGGAAAGATGGCCGCTTCCCGGCCCTGCTGCAGG
GAGCTCAAAATGGAGGACGCGGCGCTCGGGAGAGCGGGCGGGTGAGTCACCCACACAAAGGAAAAGGGCC
TTTCCGTCCTCAGCCGTCGCTTCATGTGACTCCACGGAGTACCGGGCGCCGTCCAGGCACCTCGATTAGT
TCTCGAGCTTTTGGAGTACGTCGTCTTTAGGTTGGGGGGAGGGGTTTTATGCGATGGAGTTTCCCCACAC
TGAGTGGGTGGAGACTGAAGTTAGGCCAGCTTGGCACTTGATGTAATTCTCCTTGGAATTTGCCCTTTTT
GAGTTTGGATCTTGGTTCATTCTCAAGCCTCAGACAGTGGTTCAAAGTTTTTTTCTTCCATTTCAGGTGT
CGTGACGTACGGCCACCATGACCGAGTACAAGCCCACGGTGCGCCTCGCCACCCGCGACGACGTCCCCAG
GGCCGTACGCACCCTCGCCGCCGCGTTCGCCGACTACCCCGCCACGCGCCACACCGTCGATCCGGACCGC
CACATCGAGCGGGTCACCGAGCTGCAAGAACTCTTCCTCACGCGCGTCGGGCTCGACATCGGCAAGGTGT
GGGTCGCGGACGACGGCGCCGCCGTGGCGGTCTGGACCACGCCGGAGAGCGTCGAAGCGGGGGCGGTGTT
CGCCGAGATCGGCCCGCGCATGGCCGAGTTGAGCGGTTCCCGGCTGGCCGCGCAGCAACAGATGGAAGGC
CTCCTGGCGCCGCACCGGCCCAAGGAGCCCGCGTGGTTCCTGGCCACCGTCGGAGTCTCGCCCGACCACC
AGGGCAAGGGTCTGGGCAGCGCCGTCGTGCTCCCCGGAGTGGAGGCGGCCGAGCGCGCCGGGGTGCCCGC
CTTCCTGGAGACCTCCGCGCCCCGCAACCTCCCCTTCTACGAGCGGCTCGGCTTCACCGTCACCGCCGAC
GTCGAGGTGCCCGAAGGACCGCGCACCTGGTGCATGACCCGCAAGCCCGGTGCCTGAACGCGTTAAGTCG
ACAATCAACCTCTGGATTACAAAATTTGTGAAAGATTGACTGGTATTCTTAACTATGTTGCTCCTTTTAC
GCTATGTGGATACGCTGCTTTAATGCCTTTGTATCATGCTATTGCTTCCCGTATGGCTTTCATTTTCTCC
TCCTTGTATAAATCCTGGTTGCTGTCTCTTTATGAGGAGTTGTGGCCCGTTGTCAGGCAACGTGGCGTGG
TGTGCACTGTGTTTGCTGACGCAACCCCCACTGGTTGGGGCATTGCCACCACCTGTCAGCTCCTTTCCGG
GACTTTCGCTTTCCCCCTCCCTATTGCCACGGCGGAACTCATCGCCGCCTGCCTTGCCCGCTGCTGGACA
GGGGCTCGGCTGTTGGGCACTGACAATTCCGTGGTGTTGTCGGGGAAATCATCGTCCTTTCCTTGGCTGC
TCGCCTGTGTTGCCACCTGGATTCTGCGCGGGACGTCCTTCTGCTACGTCCCTTCGGCCCTCAATCCAGC
GGACCTTCCTTCCCGCGGCCTGCTGCCGGCTCTGCGGCCTCTTCCGCGTCTTCGCCTTCGCCCTCAGACG
AGTCGGATCTCCCTTTGGGCCGCCTCCCCGCGTCGACTTTAAGACCAATGACTTACAAGGCAGCTGTAGA
TCTTAGCCACTTTTTAAAAGAAAAGGGGGGACTGGAAGGGCTAATTCACTCCCAACGAAGACAAGATCTG
CTTTTTGCTTGTACTGGGTCTCTCTGGTTAGACCAGATCTGAGCCTGGGAGCTCTCTGGCTAACTAGGGA
ACCCACTGCTTAAGCCTCAATAAAGCTTGCCTTGAGTGCTTCAAGTAGTGTGTGCCCGTCTGTTGTGTGA
CTCTGGTAACTAGAGATCCCTCAGACCCTTTTAGTCAGTGTGGAAAATCTCTAGCAGTACGTATAGTAGT
TCATGTCATCTTATTATTCAGTATTTATAACTTGCAAAGAAATGAATATCAGAGAGTGAGAGGAACTTGT
TTATTGCAGCTTATAATGGTTACAAATAAAGCAATAGCATCACAAATTTCACAAATAAAGCATTTTTTTC
ACTGCATTCTAGTTGTGGTTTGTCCAAACTCATCAATGTATCTTATCATGTCTGGCTCTAGCTATCCCGC
CCCTAACTCCGCCCATCCCGCCCCTAACTCCGCCCAGTTCCGCCCATTCTCCGCCCCATGGCTGACTAAT
TTTTTTTATTTATGCAGAGGCCGAGGCCGCCTCGGCCTCTGAGCTATTCCAGAAGTAGTGAGGAGGCTTT
TTTGGAGGCCTAGGGACGTACCCAATTCGCCCTATAGTGAGTCGTATTACGCGCGCTCACTGGCCGTCGT
TTTACAACGTCGTGACTGGGAAAACCCTGGCGTTACCCAACTTAATCGCCTTGCAGCACATCCCCCTTTC
GCCAGCTGGCGTAATAGCGAAGAGGCCCGCACCGATCGCCCTTCCCAACAGTTGCGCAGCCTGAATGGCG
AATGGG
[124 nt withheld, positions 3367-3490]
C
[91 nt withheld, positions 3492-3582]
A
[49 nt withheld, positions 3584-3632]
CCTTTGACGTTGGAGTCCACGTTCTTT
[37 nt withheld, positions 3660-3696]
ACCCTATCTCGGTCTATTCTTTTGATTTATAAGGGATTTTGCCGATTTCGGCCTATTGGTTAAAAAATGA
GCTGATTTAACAAAAATTTAACGCGAATTTTAACAAAATATTAACGCTTACAATTTAGGTGGCACTTTTC
GGGGAAATGTGCGCGGAACCCCTATTTGTTTATTTTTCTAAATACATTCAAATATGTATCCGCTCATGAG
ACAATAACCCTGATAAATGCTTCAATAATATTGAAAAAGGAAGAGTATGAGTATTCAACATTTCCGTGTC
GCCCTTATTCCCTTTTTTGCGGCATTTTGCCTTCCTGTTTTTGCTCACCCAGAAACGCTGGTGAAAGTAA
AAGATGCTGAAGATCAGTTGGGTGCACGAGTGGGTTACATCGAACTGGATCTCAACAGCGGTAAGATCCT
TGAGAGTTTTCGCCCCGAAGAACGTTTTCCAATGATGAGCACTTTTAAAGTTCTGCTATGTGGCGCGGTA
TTATCCCGTATTGACGCCGGGCAAGAGCAACTCGGTCGCCGCATACACTATTCTCAGAATGACTTGGTTG
AGTACTCACCAGTCACAGAAAAGCATCTTACGGATGGCATGACAGTAAGAGAATTATGCAGTGCTGCCAT
AACCATGAGTGATAACACTGCGGCCAACTTACTTCTGACAACGATCGGAGGACCGAAGGAGCTAACCGCT
TTTTTGCACAACATGGGGGATCATGTAACTCGCCTTGATCGTTGGGAACCGGAGCTGAATGAAGCCATAC
CAAACGACGAGCGTGACACCACGATGCCTGTAGCAATGGCAACAACGTTGCGCAAACTATTAACTGGCGA
ACTACTTACTCTAGCTTCCCGGCAACAATTAATAGACTGGATGGAGGCGGATAAAGTTGCAGGACCACTT
CTGCGCTCGGCCCTTCCGGCTGGCTGGTTTATTGCTGATAAATCTGGAGCCGGTGAGCGTGGGTCTCGCG
GTATCATTGCAGCACTGGGGCCAGATGGTAAGCCCTCCCGTATCGTAGTTATCTACACGACGGGGAGTCA
GGCAACTATGGATGAACGAAATAGACAGATCGCTGAGATAGGTGCCTCACTGATTAAGCATTGGTAACTG
TCAGACCAAGTTTACTCATATATACTTTAGATTGATTTAAAACTTCATTTTTAATTTAAAAGGATCTAGG
TGAAGATCCTTTTTGATAATCTCATGACCAAAATCCCTTAACGTGAGTTTTCGTTCCACTGAGCGTCAGA
CCCCGTAGAAAAGATCAAAGGATCTTCTTGAGATCCTTTTTTTCTGCGCGTAATCTGCTGCTTGCAAACA
AAAAAACCACCGCTACCAGCGGTGGTTTGTTTGCCGGATCAAGAGCTACCAACTCTTTTTCCGAAGGTAA
CTGGCTTCAGCAGAGCGCAGATACCAAATACTGTTCTTCTAGTGTAGCCGTAGTTAGGCCACCACTTCAA
GAACTCTGTAGCACCGCCTACATACCTCGCTCTGCTAATCCTGTTACCAGTGGCTGCTGCCAGTGGCGAT
AAGTCGTGTCTTACCGGGTTGGACTCAAGACGATAGTTACCGGATAAGGCGCAGCGGTCGGGCTGAACGG
GGGGTTCGTGCACACAGCCCAGCTTGGAGCGAACGACCTACACCGAACTGAGATACCTACAGCGTGAGCT
ATGAGAAAGCGCCACGCTTCCCGAAGGGAGAAAGGCGGACAGGTATCCGGTAAGCGGCAGGGTCGGAACA
GGAGAGCGCACGAGGGAGCTTCCAGGGGGAAACGCCTGGTATCTTTATAGTCCTGTCGGGTTTCGCCACC
TCTGACTTGAGCGTCGATTTTTGTGATGCTCGTCAGGGGGGCGGAGCCTATGGAAAAACGCCAGCAACGC
GGCCTTTTTACGGTTCCTGGCCTTTTGCTGGCCTTTTGCTCACATGTTCTTTCCTGCGTTATCCCCTGAT
TCTGTGGATAACCGTATTACCGCCTTTGAGTGAGCTGATACCGCTCGCCGCAGCCGAACGACCGAGCGCA
GCGAGTCAGTGAGCGAGGAAGCGGAAGAGCGCCCAATACGCAAACCGCCTCTCCCCGCGCGTTGGCCGAT
TCATTAATGCAGCTGGCACGACAGGTTTCCCGACTGGAAAGCGGGCAGTGAGCGCAACGCAATTAATGTG
AGTTAGCTCACTCATTAGGCACCCCAGGCTTTACACTTTATGCTTCCGGCTCGTATGTTGTGTGGAATTG
TGAGCGGATAACAATTTCACACAGGAAACAGCTATGACCATGATTACGCCAAGCGCGCAATTAACCCTCA
CTAAAGGGAACAAAAGCTGGAGCTGCAAGCTTAATGTAGTCTTATGCAATACTCTTGTAGTCTTGCAACA
TGGTAACGATGAGTTAGCAACATGCCTTACAAGGAGAGAAAAAGCACCGTGCATGCCGATTGGTGGAAGT
AAGGTGGTACGATCGTGCCTTATTAGGAAGGCAACAGACGGGTCTGACATGGATTGGACGAACCACTGAA
TTGCCGCATTGCAGAGATATTGTATTTAAGTGCCTAGCTCGATACATAAACGGGTCTCTCTGGTTAGACC
AGATCTGAGCCTGGGAGCTCTCTGGCTAACTAGGGAACCCACTGCTTAAGCCTCAATAAAGCTTGCCTTG
AGTGCTTCAAGTAGTGTGTGCCCGTCTGTTGTGTGACTCTGGTAACTAGAGATCCCTCAGACCCTTTTAG
TCAGTGTGGAAAATCTCTAGCAGTGGCGCCCGAACAGGGACTTGAAAGCGAAAGGGAAACCAGAGGAGCT
CTCTCGACGCAGGACTCGGCTTGCTGAAGCGCGCACGGCAAGAGGCGAGGGGCGGCGACTGGTGAGTACG
CCAAAAATTTTGACTAGCGGAGGCTAGAAGGAGAGAGATGGGTGCGAGAGCGTCAGTATTAAGCGGGGGA
GAATTAGATCGCGATGGGAAAAAATTCGGTTAAGGCCAGGGGGAAAGAAAAAATATAAATTAAAACATAT
AGTATGGGCAAGCAGGGAGCTAGAACGATTCGCAGTTAATCCTGGCCTGTTAGAAACATCAGAAGGCTGT
AGACAAATACTGGGACAGCTACAACCATCCCTTCAGACAGGATCAGAAGAACTTAGATCATTATATAATA
CAGTAGCAACCCTCTATTGTGTGCATCAAAGGATAGAGATAAAAGACACCAAGGAAGCTTTAGACAAGAT
AGAGGAAGAGCAAAACAAAAGTAAGACCACCGCACAGCAAGCGGCCGCTGATCTTCAGACCTGGAGGAGG
AGATATGAGGGACAATTGGAGAAGTGAATTATATAAATATAAAGTAGTAAAAATTGAACCATTAGGAGTA
GCACCCACCAAGGCAAAGAGAAGAGTGGTGCAGAGAGAAAAAAGAGCAGTGGGAATAGGAGCTTTGTTCC
TTGGGTTCTTGGGAGCAGCAGGAAGCACTATGGGCGCAGCGTCAATGACGCTGACGGTACAGGCCAGACA
ATTATTGTCTGGTATAGTGCAGCAGCAGAACAATTTGCTGAGGGCTATTGAGGCGCAACAGCATCTGTTG
CAACTCACAGTCTGGGGCATCAAGCAGCTCCAGGCAAGAATCCTGGCTGTGGAAAGATACCTAAAGGATC
AACAGCTCCTGGGGATTTGGGGTTGCTCTGGAAAACTCATTTGCACCACTGCTGTGCCTTGGAATGCTAG
TTGGAGTAATAAATCTCTGGAACAGATTTGGAATCACACGACCTGGATGGAGTGGGACAGAGAAATTAAC
AATTACACAAGCTTAATACACTCCTTAATTGAAGAATCGCAAAACCAGCAAGAAAAGAATGAACAAGAAT
TATTGGAATTAGATAAATGGGCAAGTTTGTGGAATTGGTTTAACATAACAAATTGGCTGTGGTATATAAA
ATTATTCATAATGATAGTAGGAGGCTTGGTAGGTTTAAGAATAGTTTTTGCTGTACTTTCTATAGTGAAT
AGAGTTAGGCAGGGATATTCACCATTATCGTTTCAGACCCACCTCCCAACCCCGAGGGGACCCAGAGAGG
GCCTATTTCCCATGATTCCTTCATATTTGCATATACGATACAAGGCTGTTAGAGAGATAATTAGAATTAA
TTTGACTGTAAACACAAAGATATTAGTACAAAATACGTGACGTAGAAAGTAATAATTTCTTGGGTAGTTT
GCAGTTTTAAAATTATGTTTTAAAATGGACTATCATATGCTTACCGTAACTTGAAAGTATTTCGATTTCT
TGGCTTTATATATCTTGTGGAAAGGACGAAACACCGATCCTGAGACTTGTTACCAGGTTTTAGAGCTAGA
AATAGCAAGTTAAAATAAGGCTAGTCCGTTATCAACTTGAAAAAGTGGCACCGAGTCGGTGCTTTTTTAA
GCTTGGCGTAACTAGATCTTGAGACAAATGGCAGTATTCATCCACAATTTTAAAAGAAAAGGGGGGATTG
GGGGGTACAGTGCAGGGGAAAGAATAGTAGACATAATAGCAACAGACATACAAACTAAAGAATTACAAAA
ACAAATTACAAAAATTCAAAATTTTCGGGTTTATTACAGGGACAGCAGAGATCCACTTTGGCGCCGGCTC
GAGGGGG
