>Addgene plasmid #77298 | TK2 gRNA (BRDN0001146931) | depositor partial sequence | sequence record 144758 | Target Sequence
ATCCTGAGACTTGTTACCAG
