>Addgene plasmid #77298 | TK2 gRNA (BRDN0001146931) | addgene partial sequence | sequence record 187487 | hU6-F
TAGAAAGTAATAATTTCTTGGGTAGTTTGCAGTTTTAAAATTATGTTTTAAAATGGACTATCATATGCTT
ACCGTAACTTGAAAGTATTTCGATTTCTTGGCTTTATATATCTTGTGGAAAGGACGAAACACCGATCCTG
AGACTTGTTACCAGGTTTTAGAGCTAGAAATAGCAAGTTAAAATAAGGCTAGTCCGTTATCAACTTGAAA
AAGTGGCACCGAGTCGGTGCTTTTTTAAGCTTGGCGTAACTAGATCTTGAGACAAATGGCAGTATTCATC
CACAATTTTAAAAGAAAAGGGGGGATTGGGGGGTACAGTGCAGGGGAAAGAATAGTAGACATAATAGCAA
CAGACATACAAACTAAAGAATTACAAAAACAAATTACAAAAATTCAAAATTTTCGGGTTTATTACAGGGA
CAGCAGAGATCCACTTTGGCGCCGGCTCGAGGGGGCCCGGGTGCAAAGATGGATAAAGTTTTAAACAGAG
AGGAATCTTTGCAGCTAATGGACCTTCTAGGTCTTGAAAGGAGTGGGAATTGGCTCCGGTGCCCGTCAGT
GGGCAGAGCG
